>Addgene plasmid #123751 | MTK3_037 | addgene full sequence | sequence record 248701 | Addgene NGS Result
TCGGTCTCATATG
[1050 nt withheld, positions 14-1063]
CCTGGAAATGTGTACATAAAAGCTGATGAACAGAAGAATGGGATTAAAGCCTATTTTAAGATACGGCATA
ATATAGAAGGTGGTGGGGTTCAACTTGCGTATCATTATCAACAAAATACACCTATTGGAGATGGGCCAGT
TCTTCTTCCAGATAATCATTATCTCAGTGTCCAATCTATGCTGTCTAAGGATCCTAATGAAAAGCGTGAC
CATATGGTGCTCTTGGAATTTGTTACAGCAGCAGGTATTACCCTTGGAATGGATGAACTTTATAAAGGCG
GAACTGGTGGCTCCGAGTCTATGGTTTCCAAAGGTGAAGAATTGTTTACAGGCGTTGTTCCGATTCAAGT
TGAATTGGATGGAGATGTCAATGGGCATAAATTTTCCGTTTCAGGAGAAGGGGAAGGTGACGCAACATAT
GGAAAACTTACATTGAAATTTATTTGTACTACAGGGAAACTCCCAGTCCCGTGGCCAACTCTGGTAACAA
CTCTTACATATGGGGTCCAATGTTTCTCTAGGTATCCAGATCATATGAAACAACATGACTTCTTTAAAAG
TGCTATGCCTGAGGGATATATTCAAGAACGAACGATTTTCTTTAAAGGTGATGGGAATTATAAAACCCGA
GCCGAAGTTAAATTTGAAGGAGATACACTGGTTAACAGGATTGAACTTAAAGGAATTGACTTTAAAGAAG
ATGGGAATATACTCGGCCATAAACTCGAATATAATACAGCTCCGCCTGCCTGTAAAGGGCGCAGGCGCAG
AGGCGCTATTTCTGCGGAAGTGTATACAGAAGAAGACGCTGCTAGCTAC
[387 nt withheld, positions 1883-2269]
AGGAAAATGGGATCCTGAGACCAGACCAATAAAAAACGCCCGGCGGCAACCGAGCGTTCTGAACAAATCC
AGATGGAGTTCTGAGGTCATTACTGGATCTATCAACAGGAGTCCAAGCGAGCTCGATATCAAATTACGCC
CCGCCCTGCCACTCATCGCAGTACTGTTGTAATTCATTAAGCATTCTGCCGACATGGAAGCCATCACAAA
CGGCATGATGAACCTGAATCGCCAGCGGCATCAGCACCTTGTCGCCTTGCGTATAATATTTGCCCATGGT
GAAAACGGGGGCGAAGAAGTTGTCCATATTGGCCACGTTTAAATCAAAACTGGTGAAACTCACCCAGGGA
TTGGCTGAAACGAAAAACATATTCTCAATAAACCCTTTAGGGAAATAGGCCAGGTTTTCACCGTAACACG
CCACATCTTGCGAATATATGTGTAGAAACTGCCGGAAATCGTCGTGGTATTCACTCCAGAGCGATGAAAA
CGTTTCAGTTTGCTCATGGAAAACGGTGTAACAAGGGTGAACACTATCCCATATCACCAGCTCACCGTCT
TTCATTGCCATACGAAATTCCGGATGAGCATTCATCAGGCGGGCAAGAATGTGAATAAAGGCCGGATAAA
ACTTGTGCTTATTTTTCTTTACGGTCTTTAAAAAGGCCGTAATATCCAGCTGAACGGTCTGGTTATAGGT
ACATTGAGCAACTGACTGAAATGCCTCAAAATGTTCTTTACGATGCCATTGGGATATATCAACGGTGGTA
TATCCAGTGATTTTTTTCTCCATTTTAGCTTCCTTAGCTCCTGAAAATCTCGATAACTCAAAAAATACGC
CCGGTAGTGATCTTATTTCATTATGGTGAAAGTTGGAACCTCTTACGTGCCCGATCAATCATGACCAAAA
TCCCTTAACGTGAGTTTTCGTTCCACTGAGCGTCAGACCCCGTAGAAAAGATCAAAGGATCTTCTTGAGA
TCCTTTTTTTCTGCGCGTAATCTGCTGCTTGCAAACAAAAAAACCACCGCTACCAGCGGTGGTTTGTTTG
CCGGATCAAGAGCTACCAACTCTTTTTCCGAAGGTAACTGGCTTCAGCAGAGCGCAGATACCAAATACTG
TTCTTCTAGTGTAGCCGTAGTTAGGCCACCACTTCAAGAACTCTGTAGCACCGCCTACATACCTCGCTCT
GCTAATCCTGTTACCAGTGGCTGCTGCCAGTGGCGATAAGTCGTGTCTTACCGGGTTGGACTCAAGACGA
TAGTTACCGGATAAGGCGCAGCGGTCGGGCTGAACGGGGGGTTCGTGCACACAGCCCAGCTTGGAGCGAA
CGACCTACACCGAACTGAGATACCTACAGCGTGAGCTATGAGAAAGCGCCACGCTTCCCGAAGGGAGAAA
GGCGGACAGGTATCCGGTAAGCGGCAGGGTCGGAACAGGAGAGCGCACGAGGGAGCTTCCAGGGGGAAAC
GCCTGGTATCTTTATAGTCCTGTCGGGTTTCGCCACCTCTGACTTGAGCGTCGATTTTTGTGATGCTCGT
CAGGGGGGCGGAGCCTATGGAAAAACGCCAGCAACGCGGCCTTTTTACGGTTCCTGGCCTTTTGCTGGCC
TTTTGCTCACATGTTCTTTCCTGCGTTATCCCCTGATTCTGTGGATAACCGTAG
Features (pLannotate 1.2.2; 7 found; start..end, strand, type, name):
     11..1063    +  CDS            Prkaca (sequence partly withheld): KAPCA_MOUSE - Also known as Pkaca. Experimental evidence at protein level: Swiss-Prot protein existence level 1. [Isoform 2]: Phosphorylates and activates ABL1 in sperm flagellum to promote spermatozoa capacitation. From Mus musculus (Mouse).
   1070..1798    +  CDS            cEGFP: cEGFP is a basic (constitutively fluorescent) green fluorescent protein published in 2008, derived from Aequorea victoria.
   1808..2278    +  CDS            PRKAR1A (fragment) (sequence partly withheld): KAP0_BOVIN - Experimental evidence at protein level: Swiss-Prot protein existence level 1. Regulatory subunit of the cAMP-dependent protein kinases involved in cAMP signaling in cells. From Bos taurus (Bovine).
   2298..2332    -  terminator     lambda t0 terminator: minimal transcription terminator from phage lambda (Scholtissek and Grosse, 1987)
   2406..3062    -  CDS            cat: CAT_ECOLX - Experimental evidence at protein level: Swiss-Prot protein existence level 1. This enzyme is an effector of chloramphenicol resistance in bacteria. From Escherichia coli. This protein is used as a marker in many commonly used cloning vectors, such as pACYC184.
   3063..3160    -  promoter       cat promoter: promoter of the E. coli cat gene encoding chloramphenicol acetyltransferase
   3244..3832    +  rep_origin     ori: high-copy-number ColE1/pMB1/pBR322/pUC origin of replication
