[The description below was written by a language model from this plasmid's Addgene catalogue record and pLannotate feature annotations shown in this document.]
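Description:
MTK3_037 is a part plasmid from the Mammalian Toolkit (MTK), a modular hierarchical cloning system for assembling genetic circuits for mammalian cells. It carries the coding sequence of cAMPr, a synthetic genetically encoded cAMP reporter, formatted as a Type 3 part, the position generally reserved for coding sequences in the MTK scheme. The insert was placed into the MTK0_027 part-entry backbone using BsmBI, and both sites were destroyed in the process. Although catalogued as a mammalian expression vector, the annotated sequence (about 3.9 kb) shows no mammalian promoter, polyadenylation signal or mammalian selection marker. The plasmid therefore serves as a storage and donor vector for the coding sequence rather than as a stand-alone expression construct, and the part would need to be combined with promoter and terminator parts from the toolkit to form a transcription unit.

The feature table shows the reporter as three consecutive coding segments on the same strand. These are a region matching the mouse PKA catalytic subunit alpha (Prkaca), a GFP-derived segment annotated as cEGFP, and a fragment matching the bovine type I-alpha PKA regulatory subunit (PRKAR1A). This arrangement fits a single-polypeptide sensor in which cAMP-regulated interaction between the PKA-derived domains is read out through the green fluorescent protein between them, though the record does not describe the mechanism in detail.

The backbone is minimal. A high-copy ColE1/pUC-type origin supports replication in E. coli. A chloramphenicol acetyltransferase gene with its native cat promoter provides chloramphenicol selection. It lies on the opposite strand from the insert and is followed by a lambda t0 terminator.
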