Addgene plasmid #123751: MTK3_037
Purpose: Encodes cAMPr, a cAMP reporter, as a Type 3 part to be used in the MTK system
Depositing lab: Hana El-Samad. Depositing organization: University of California, San Francisco (UCSF). Publication: A Toolkit for Rapid Modular Construction of Biological Circuits in Mammalian Cells. Fonseca JP, Bonny AR, Kumar GR, Ng AH, Town J, Wu QC, Aslankoohi E, Chen SY, Dods G, Harrigan P, Osimiri LC, Kistler AL, El-Samad H. ACS Synth Biol. 2019 Nov 15;8(11):2593-2606. doi: 10.1021/acssynbio.9b00322. Epub 2019 Nov 5. PubMed 31686495.
Backbone
  Vector backbone: MTK0_027
  Vector type: Mammalian Expression
Growth in bacteria
  Bacterial resistance: Chloramphenicol, 25 μg/mL
  Growth temperature: 37°C
  Growth strain: DH5alpha
  Copy number: Unknown
Gene/Insert
  Gene/Insert name: cAMPr
  Species: Synthetic
  Cloning method: Restriction Enzyme; 5′ cloning site BsmBI (destroyed during cloning); 3′ cloning site BsmBI (destroyed during cloning)
Terms and licenses: Academic/Nonprofit Terms; Industry Terms: Not Available to Industry
Depositor comments: Type 3 parts are generally reserved for coding sequences in the MTK. Coding sequence from DOI: 10.1126/scisignal.aah3738 Please visit https://www.biorxiv.org/content/10.1101/506188v2 for BioRxiv preprint
How to cite: MTK3_037 was a gift from Hana El-Samad (Addgene plasmid # 123751 ; http://n2t.net/addgene:123751 ; RRID:Addgene_123751)
